Addgene plasmid #234091: pKEK3237
Purpose: CCP expression in diverse gram-negative bacteria, with pre-cloned Golden Gate Compatible (BsaI) restriction sites to facilitate promoter swapping.
Depositing lab: Karl Klose. Depositing organization: University of Texas at San Antonio. Publication: Mobilizable shuttle vectors with fluorescent markers functional across different species of bacteria. Armstrong ZR, Alonso J, Stanton V, Patel N, Zogaj X, Cocioba SS, Klose KE. Appl Environ Microbiol. 2025 May 12:e0004525. doi: 10.1128/aem.00045-25. PubMed 40353662.
Backbone
  Vector backbone: RSF1010-p15a-Kan
  Vector type: Bacterial Expression
Growth in bacteria
  Bacterial resistance: Kanamycin, 50 μg/mL
  Growth temperature: 37°C
  Growth strain: DH5alpha
  Copy number: Low Copy
Gene/Insert
  Gene/Insert name: sfGFP
  Species: Synthetic; Aequorea Victoria
  Mutation: S30R/Y39N/N105T/Y145F/I171V/A206V
  Promoter: pJ23100-BsaI
  Tag / fusion protein: FLAG (C terminal on insert)
  Cloning method: Golden Gate
Terms and licenses: Academic/Nonprofit Terms; Industry Terms: Not Available to Industry
Depositor comments: Universal primer overhangs for promoter swapping: Forward 5'- GGCTACGGTCTCGCGAC-3'; Reverse 5'- GGCTACGGTCTCGTAAT -3'
How to cite: pKEK3237 was a gift from Karl Klose (Addgene plasmid # 234091 ; http://n2t.net/addgene:234091 ; RRID:Addgene_234091)
