[The description below was written by a language model from this plasmid's Addgene catalogue record and pLannotate feature annotations shown in this document.]
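Description:
pKEK3237 is a mobilizable, broad-host-range bacterial expression shuttle vector built on a hybrid RSF1010-p15A backbone carrying kanamycin resistance, intended for fluorescent or chromogenic reporter expression in diverse Gram-negative bacteria. The annotated 8.8 kb sequence contains the RSF1010 oriV together with the RepA, RepB and RepC replication proteins that this origin requires. These let the plasmid replicate largely independently of host-specific factors in many species. A p15A origin provides an additional replicon for propagation in E. coli, and the plasmid is recorded as low copy. The RSF1010 mobB and mobC genes are annotated, consistent with transfer by conjugation when a helper conjugative system is present. Selection relies on the aph(3')-Ia aminoglycoside phosphotransferase (KanR). Short fragments annotated as lacI, IS1, an RSF1030-type origin and lacZα appear to be backbone remnants rather than functional parts.

The payload is superfolder GFP, an Aequorea victoria-derived variant listed with the S30R, Y39N, N105T, Y145F, I171V and A206V substitutions and fused to a C-terminal FLAG epitope for immunodetection. The automated annotation labels this reading frame as a related GFP variant, and it calls the promoter a fragment of the J23119 family. The catalogue entry instead identifies the promoter as the constitutive synthetic Anderson promoter J23100, flanked by BsaI sites. These type IIS sites allow the promoter to be excised and replaced by Golden Gate assembly using standardized overhangs, so expression can be tuned or matched to a particular host. The stated purpose refers to "CCP" expression, an abbreviation the record does not define, whereas the listed insert is sfGFP. The construct serves as a fluorescent marker plasmid for labelling bacteria and for testing promoters across species.
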