Features (pLannotate 1.2.2; 16 found; start..end, strand, type, name):
    443..837     -  rep_origin     RSF1010 oriV: replication origin of the broad-host-range plasmid RSF1010; requires the RSF1010 RepA/B/C proteins for replication (Scholz et al., 1989)
    867..1148    -  CDS            mobC: MOBC_ECOLX - Protein predicted: Swiss-Prot protein existence level 4. This protein is essential to promote the specific transfer of the plasmid in the presence of conjugative plasmids. From Escherichia coli.
   1972..2382    +  CDS            mobB: MOBB2_ECOLX - Protein predicted: Swiss-Prot protein existence level 4. This protein is essential to promote the specific transfer of the plasmid in the presence of conjugative plasmids. From Escherichia coli.
   2382..3353    +  CDS            RSF1010 RepB: replication protein B of the broad-host-range plasmid RSF1010 (Scholz et al., 1989); repB
   3796..3870    +  ncRNA          Plasmid R1162: Accession: RF00043 - R1162-like plasmid antisense RNA
   3864..4703    +  CDS            RSF1010 RepA: replication protein A of the broad-host-range plasmid RSF1010 (Scholz et al., 1989); repA
   4690..5541    +  CDS            RSF1010 RepC (fragment): replication protein C of the broad-host-range plasmid RSF1010 (Scholz et al., 1989); repC
   5818..5965    -  CDS            lacI (fragment): lac repressor; lacI; The lac repressor binds to the lac operator to inhibit transcription in E. coli. This inhibition can be relieved by adding lactose or isopropyl-β-D-thiogalactopyranoside (IPTG).
   5970..6040    +  mobile_element IS1 (fragment): prokaryotic transposable element IS1
   6159..6214    -  rep_origin     RSF ori (fragment): Plasmids containing the RSF 1030 origin of replication can be propagated in E. coli cells that contain additional plasmids with compatible origins.
   6302..6847    -  rep_origin     p15A ori: Plasmids containing the medium-copy-number p15A origin of replication can be propagated in E. coli cells that contain a second plasmid with the ColE1 origin.
   6901..6921    -  CDS            lacZα (fragment): LacZα fragment of β-galactosidase; lacZ fragment
   6924..6948    +  promoter       J23119(SpeI) promoter (fragment): bacterial promoter (Registry of Standard Biological Parts BBa J23119) modified to end with an SpeI site
   6996..7679    +  CDS            Trp-less GFP: Trp-less GFP is a fluorescent protein published in 2012, derived from Aequorea victoria.
   7686..7706    +  CDS            FLAG (fragment): FLAG® epitope tag, followed by an enterokinase cleavage site
   7972..8787    +  CDS            KanR: aminoglycoside phosphotransferase; aph(3')-Ia; confers resistance to kanamycin in bacteria or G418 (Geneticin®) in eukaryotes
>Addgene plasmid #234091 | pKEK3237 | addgene full sequence | sequence record 467987 | Addgene NGS Result
GCGAGCCTGTCAGACCAAGTTTACTCATATATACTTTAGATTGATTTCTGAAAGCGACCAGGTGCTCGGC
GTGGCAAGACTCGCAGCGAACCCGTAGAAAGCCATGCTCCAGCCGCCCGCATTGGAGAAATTCTTCAAAT
TCCCGTTGCACATAGCCCGGCAATTCCTTTCCCTGCTCTGCCATAAGCGCAGCGAATGCCGGGTAATACT
CGTCAACGATCTGATAGAGAAGGGTTTGCTCGGGTCGGTGGCTCTGGTAACGACCAGTATCCCGATCCCG
GCTGGCCGTCCTGGCCGCCACATGAGGCATGTTCCGCGTCCTTGCAATACTGTGTTTACATACAGTCTAT
CGCTTAGCGGAAAGTTCTTTTACCCTCAGCCGAAATGCCTGCCGTTGCTAGACATTGCCAGCCAGTGCCC
GTCACTCCCGTACTAACTGTCACGAACCCCTGCAATAACTGTCACGCCCCCCTGCAATAACTGTCACGAA
CCCCTGCAATAACTGTCACGCCCCCAAACCTGCAAACCCAGCAGGGGCGGGGGCTGGCGGGGTGTTGGAA
AAATCCATCCATGATTATCTAAGAATAATCCACTAGGCGCGGTTATCAGCGCCCTTGTGGGGCGCTGCTG
CCCTTGCCCAATATGCCCGGCCAGAGGCCGGATAGCTGGTCTATTCGCTGCGCTAGGCTACACACCGCCC
CACCGCTGCGCGGCAGGGGGAAAGGCGGGCAAAGCCCGCTAAACCCCACACCAAACCCCGCAGAAATACG
CTGGAGCGCTTTTAGCCGCTTTAGCGGCCTTTCCCCCTACCCGAAGGGTGGGGGCGCGTGTGCAGCCCCG
CAGGGCCTGTCTCGGTCGATCATTCAGCCCGGCTCATCCTTCTGGCGTGGCGGCAGACCGAACAAGGCGC
GGTCGTGGTCGCGTTCAAGGTACGCATCCATTGCCGCCATGAGCCGATCCTCCGGCCACTCGCTGCTGTT
CACCTTGGCCAAAATCATGGCCCCCACCAGCACCTTGCGCCTTGTTTCGTTCTTGCGCTCTTGCTGCTGT
TCCCTTGCCCGCACCCGCTGAATTTCGGCATTGATTCGCGCTCGTTGTTCTTCGAGCTTGGCCAGCCGAT
CCGCCGCCTTGTTGCTCCCCTTAACCATCTTGACACCCCATTGTTAATGTGCTGTCTCGTAGGCTATCAT
GGAGCCGAAAAGCAAAAGCAACAGCGAGGCAGCATGGCGATTTATCACCTTACGGCGAAAACCGGCAGCA
GGTCGGGCGGCCAATCGGCCAGGGCCAAGGCCGACTACATCCAGCGCGAAGGCAAGTATGCCCGCGACAT
GGATGAAGTCTTGCACGCCGAATCCGGGCACATGCCGGAGTTCGTCGAGCGGCCCGCCGACTACTGGGAT
GCTGCCGACCTGTATGAACGCGCCAATGGGCGGCTGTTCAAGGAGGTCGAATTTGCCCTGCCGGTCGAGC
TGACCCTCGACCAGCAGAAGGCGCTGGCGTCCGAGTTCGCCCAGCACCTGACCGGTGCCGAGCGCCTGCC
GTATACGCTGGCCATCCATGCCGGTGGCGGCGAGAACCCGCACTGCCACCTGATGATCTCCGAGCGGATC
AATGACGGCATCGAGCGGCCCGCCGCTCAGTGGTTCAAGCGGTACAACGGCAAGACCCCGGAGAAGGGCG
GGGCACAGAAGACCGAAGCGCTCAAGCCCAAGGCATGGCTTGAGCAGACCCGCGAGGCATGGGCCGACCA
TGCCAACCGGGCATTAGAGCGGGCTGGCCACGACGCCCGCATTGACCACAGAACACTTGAGGCGCAGGGC
ATCGAGCGCCTGCCCGGTGTTCACCTGGGGCCGAACGTGGTGGAGATGGAAGGCCGGGGCATCCGCACCG
ACCGGGCAGACGTGGCCCTGAACATCGACACCGCCAACGCCCAGATCATCGACTTACAGGAATACCGGGA
GGCAATAGACCATGAACGCAATCGACAGAGTGAAGAAATCCAGAGGCATCAACGAGTTAGCGGAGCAGAT
CGAACCGCTGGCCCAGAGCATGGCGACACTGGCCGACGAAGCCCGGCAGGTCATGAGCCAGACCCAGCAG
GCCAGCGAGGCGCAGGCGGCGGAGTGGCTGAAAGCCCAGCGCCAGACAGGGGCGGCATGGGTGGAGCTGG
CCAAAGAGTTGCGGGAGGTAGCCGCCGAGGTGAGCAGCGCCGCGCAGAGCGCCCGGAGCGCGTCGCGGGG
GTGGCACTGGAAGCTATGGCTAACCGTGATGCTGGCTTCCATGATGCCTACGGTGGTGCTGCTGATCGCA
TCGTTGCTCTTGCTCGACCTGACGCCACTGACAACCGAGGACGGCTCGATCTGGCTGCGCTTGGTGGCCC
GATGAAGAACGACAGGACTTTGCAGGCCATAGGCCGACAGCTCAAGGCCATGGGCTGTGAGCGCTTCGAT
ATCGGCGTCAGGGACGCCACCACCGGCCAGATGATGAACCGGGAATGGTCAGCCGCCGAAGTGCTCCAGA
ACACGCCATGGCTCAAGCGGATGAATGCCCAGGGCAATGACGTGTATATCAGGCCCGCCGAGCAGGAGCG
GCATGGTCTGGTGCTGGTGGACGACCTCAGCGAGTTTGACCTGGATGACATGAAAGCCGAGGGCCGGGAG
CCTGCCCTGGTAGTGGAAACCAGCCCGAAGAACTATCAGGCATGGGTCAAGGTGGCCGACGCCGCAGGCG
GTGAACTTCGGGGGCAGATTGCCCGGACGCTGGCCAGCGAGTACGACGCCGACCCGGCCAGCGCCGACAG
CCGCCACTATGGCCGCTTGGCGGGCTTCACCAACCGCAAGGACAAGCACACCACCCGCGCCGGTTATCAG
CCGTGGGTGCTGCTGCGTGAATCCAAGGGCAAGACCGCCACCGCTGGCCCGGCGCTGGTGCAGCAGGCTG
GCCAGCAGATCGAGCAGGCCCAGCGGCAGCAGGAGAAGGCCCGCAGGCTGGCCAGCCTCGAACTGCCCGA
GCGGCAGCTTAGCCGCCACCGGCGCACGGCGCTGGACGAGTACCGCAGCGAGATGGCCGGGCTGGTCAAG
CGCTTCGGTGATGACCTCAGCAAGTGCGACTTTATCGCCGCGCAGAAGCTGGCCAGCCGGGGCCGCAGTG
CCGAGGAAATCGGCAAGGCCATGGCCGAGGCCAGCCCAGCGCTGGCAGAGCGCAAGCCCGGCCACGAAGC
GGATTACATCGAGCGCACCGTCAGCAAGGTCATGGGTCTGCCCAGCGTCCAGCTTGCGCGGGCCGAGCTG
GCACGGGCACCGGCACCCCGCCAGCGAGGCATGGACAGGGGCGGGCCAGATTTCAGCATGTAGTGCTTGC
GTTGGTACTCACGCCTGTTATACTATGAGTACTCACGCACAGAAGGGGGTTTTATGGAATACGAAAAAAG
CGCTTCAGGGTCGGTCTACCTGATCAAAAGTGACAAGGGCTATTGGTTGCCCGGTGGCTTTGGTTATACG
TCAAACAAGGCCGAGGCTGGCCGCTTTTCAGTCGCTGATATGGCCAGCCTTAACCTTGACGGCTGCACCT
TGTCCTTGTTCCGCGAAGACAAGCCTTTCGGCCCCGGCAAGTTTCTCGGTGACTGATATGAAAGACCAAA
AGGACAAGCAGACCGGCGACCTGCTGGCCAGCCCTGACGCTGTACGCCAAGCGCGATATGCCGAGCGCAT
GAAGGCCAAAGGGATGCGTCAGCGCAAGTTCTGGCTGACCGACGACGAATACGAGGCGCTGCGCGAGTGC
CTGGAAGAACTCAGAGCGGCGCAGGGCGGGGGTAGTGACCCCGCCAGCGCCTAACCACCAACTGCCTGCA
AAGGAGGCAATCAATGGCTACCCATAAGCCTATCAATATTCTGGAGGCGTTCGCAGCAGCGCCGCCACCG
CTGGACTACGTTTTGCCCAACATGGTGGCCGGTACGGTCGGGGCGCTGGTGTCGCCCGGTGGTGCCGGTA
AATCCATGCTGGCCCTGCAACTGGCCGCACAGATTGCAGGCGGGCCGGATCTGCTGGAGGTGGGCGAACT
GCCCACCGGCCCGGTGATCTACCTGCCCGCCGAAGACCCGCCCACCGCCATTCATCACCGCCTGCACGCC
CTTGGGGCGCACCTCAGCGCCGAGGAACGGCAAGCCGTGGCTGACGGCCTGCTGATCCAGCCGCTGATCG
GCAGCCTGCCCAACATCATGGCCCCGGAGTGGTTCGACGGCCTCAAGCGCGCCGCCGAGGGCCGCCGCCT
GATGGTGCTGGACACGCTGCGCCGGTTCCACATCGAGGAAGAAAACGCCAGCGGCCCCATGGCCCAGGTC
ATCGGTCGCATGGAGGCCATCGCCGCCGATACCGGGTGCTCTATCGTGTTCCTGCACCATGCCAGCAAGG
GCGCGGCCATGATGGGCGCAGGCGACCAGCAGCAGGCCAGCCGGGGCAGCTCGGTACTGGTCGATAACAT
CCGCTGGCAGTCCTACCTGTCGAGCATGACCAGCGCCGAGGCCGAGGAATGGGGTGTGGACGACGACCAG
CGCCGGTTCTTCGTCCGCTTCGGTGTGAGCAAGGCCAACTATGGCGCACCGTTCGCTGATCGGTGGTTCA
GGCGGCATGACGGCGGGGTGCTCAAGCCCGCCGTGCTGGAGAGGCAGCGCAAGAGCAAGGGGGTGCCCCG
TGGTGAAGCCTAAGAACAAGCACAGCCTCAGCCACGTCCGGCACGACCCGGCGCACTGTCTGGCCCCCGG
CCTGTTCCGTGCCCTCAAGCGGGGCGAGCGCAAGCGCAGCAAGCTGGACGTGACGTATGACTACGGCGAC
GGCAAGCGGATCGAGTTCAGCGGCCCGGAGCCGCTGGGCGCTGATGATCTGCGCATCCTGCAAGGGCTGG
TGGCCATGGCTGGGCCTAATGGCCTAGTGCTTGGCCCGGAACCCAAGACCGAAGGCGGACGGCAGCTCCG
GCTGTTCCTGGAACCCAAGTGGGAGGCCGTCACCGCTGATGCCATGGTGGTCAAAGGTAGCTATCGGGCG
CTGGCAAAGGAAATCGGGGCAGAGGTCGATAGTGGTGGGGCGCTCAAGCACATACAGGACTGCATCGAGC
GCCTTTGGAAGGTATCCATCATCGCCCAGAATGGCCGCAAGCGGCAGGGGTTTCGGCTGCTGTCGGAGTA
CGCCAGCGACGAGGCGGACGGGCGCCTGTACGTGGCCCTGAACCCCTTGATCGCGCAGGCCGTCATGGGT
GGCGGCCAGCATGTGCGCATCAGCATGGACGAGGTGCGGGCGCTGGACAGCGAAACCGCCCGCCTGCTGC
ACCAGCGGCTGTGTGGCTGGATCGACCCCGGCAAAACCGGCAAGGCTTCCATAGATACCTTGTGCGGCTA
TGTCTGGCCGTCAGAGGCCAGTGGTTCGACCATGCGCAAGCGCCGCCAGCGGGTGCGCGAGGCGTTGCCG
GAGCTGGTCGCGCTGGGCTGGACGGTAACCGAGTTCGCGGCGGGCAAGTACGACATCACCCGGCCCAAGG
CGGCAGGCTGACCCCCCCCACTCTATTGTAAACAAGACATTTTTATCTTTTATATTCAATGGCTTATTTT
CCTGCTAATTGGTAATACCATGAAAAATACCATGCTCAGAAAAGGCTTAACAATATTTTGAAAAATTGCC
TACTGAGCGCTGCCGCACAGCTCCATAGGCCGCTTTCCTGGCTTTGCTTCCAGATGTATGCTCTTCTGCT
CCCGAACGCCAGCAAGACGTAGCCCAGCGCGTCGGCCAGCTTGCAATTCGCGCTAACTTACATTAATTGC
GTTGCGCTCACTGCCCGCTTTCCAGTCGGGAAACCTGTCGTGCCAGCTGCATTAATGAATCGGCCAACGC
GCGGGGAGAGGCGGTTTGCGTATTGGGCGCCAGGGTGGTTTTTCTTTTCACCAGTGAGACGGGCAACAGC
TGATTGCCCTTCACCTCCAAGCTGTCCCTCCTGTTCAGCTACTGACGGGGTGGTGCGTAACGGCAAAAGC
ACCGCCGGACATCAGCGCTAGCGGAGTGTATACTGGCTTACTATGTTGGCACTGATGAGGGTGTCAGTGA
AGTGCTTCATGTGGCAGGAGAAAAAAGGCTGCACCGGTGCGTCAGCAGAATATGTGATACAGGATATATT
CCGCTTCCTCGCTCACTGACTCGCTACGCTCGGTCGTTCGACTGCGGCGAGCGGAAATGGCTTACGAACG
GGGCGGAGATTTCCTGGAAGATGCCAGGAAGATACTTAACAGGGAAGTGAGAGGGCCGCGGCAAAGCCGT
TTTTCCATAGGCTCCGCCCCCCTGACAAGCATCACGAAATCTGACGCTCAAATCAGTGGTGGCGAAACCC
GACAGGACTATAAAGATACCAGGCGTTTCCCCCTGGCGGCTCCCTCGTGCGCTCTCCTGTTCCTGCCTTT
CGGTTTACCGGTGTCATTCCGCTGTTATGGCCGCGTTTGTCTCATTCCACGCCTGACACTCAGTTCCGGG
TAGGCAGTTCGCTCCAAGCTGGACTGTATGCACGAACCCCCCGTTCAGTCCGACCGCTGCGCCTTATCCG
GTAACTATCGTCTTGAGTCCAACCCGGAAAGACATGCAAAAGCACCACTGGCAGCAGCCACTGGTAATTG
ATTTAGAGGAGTTAGTCTTGAAGTCATGCGCCGGTTAAGGCTAAACTGAAAGGACAAGTTTTGGTGACTG
CGCTCCTCCAAGCCAGTTACCTCGGTTCAAAGAGTTGGTAGCTCAGAGAACCTTCGAAAAACCGCCCTGC
AAGGCGGTTTTTTCGTTTTCAGAGCAAGAGATTACGCGCAGACCAAAACGATCTCAAGAAGATCATCTTA
TTAATCAGATAAAATATTTCTAGAGTAGTCGACTGAGACCGTAAAACGACGGCCAGTGAATTCTTGACGG
CTAGCTCAGTCCTAGGTACAGTGCTAGCTTGGTCTCGATTAAAGAGGAGAAAGAGTCCCATGGGCAGCAA
AGGCGAAGAACTGTTTACCGGCGTGGTGCCGATTCTGGTGGAACTGGATGGCGATGTGAATGGCCATAAA
TTTAGCGTGCGTGGCGAAGGTGAAGGCGATGCGACCATTGGCAAACTGACCCTGAAATTTATCTGCACCA
CCGGTAAACTGCCGGTGCCGTGGCCGACCCTGGTGACCACCCTGACCTACGGCGTGCAGTGTTTTAGCCG
CTACCCGGATCACATGAAACGCCATGATTTTTTTAAAAGCGCGATGCCGGAAGGCTATGTGCAGGAACGC
ACCATTAGTTTCAAAGATGATGGCAAATACAAAACCCGTGCCGTTGTGAAATTCGAAGGCGATACCCTGG
TGAATCGCATTGAACTGAAAGGCACGGATTTTAAAGAAGATGGTAACATTCTGGGCCACAAACTGGAATA
CAACTTTAACAGCCATAACGTGTACATTACGGCGGATAAACAGAAAAATGGCATTAAAGCGAACTTTACC
GTGCGCCATAACGTGGAAGATGGCTCAGTGCAGCTGGCGGATCACTATCAGCAGAACACCCCGATTGGCG
ATGGCCCGGTTCTGCTGCCGGATAACCACTATCTGAGCACCCAGACCGTGCTGTCGAAAGATCCGAACGA
AAAACGCGATCACATGGTCCTGCATGAATATGTGAACGCGGCGGGCATTACCGACTACAAGGACGACGAC
GACAAGTGATAAGAGCTCAAAAAAAAACCCCGCCCCTGACAGGGCGGGGTTTTTTTTGGTACCGTCATAG
CTGTTTCCTGCTCCCCAACGGCGTAGAGGATCGAGATCTTTTGGGTTGTCACTCATCGTATTTGGTTTAT
AATTTTAAGCTAATAACCTAATTATAACTAATTAATAGTTTTGTATCTTGAAAAAATAGCTATAAAACTT
ATTTAAATAACGAAGATTTTTGTGTATAAAATATTTATAACAAAAAAAGGAGACTAAACATATGAGCCAT
ATTCAACGGGAAACGTCTTGCTCGAGGCCGCGATTAAATTCCAACATGGATGCTGATTTATATGGGTATA
AATGGGCTCGCGATAATGTCGGGCAATCAGGTGCGACAATCTATCGATTGTATGGGAAGCCCGATGCGCC
AGAGTTGTTTCTGAAACATGGCAAAGGTAGCGTTGCCAATGATGTTACAGATGAGATGGTCAGACTAAAC
TGGCTGACGGAATTTATGCCTCTTCCGACCATCAAGCATTTTATCCGTACTCCTGATGATGCATGGTTAC
TCACCACTGCGATCCCCGGGAAAACAGCATTCCAGGTATTAGAAGAATATCCTGATTCAGGTGAAAATAT
TGTTGATGCGCTGGCAGTGTTCCTGCGCCGGTTGCATTCGATTCCTGTTTGTAATTGTCCTTTTAACAGC
GATCGCGTATTTCGTCTCGCTCAGGCGCAATCACGAATGAATAACGGTTTGGTTGATGCGAGTGATTTTG
ATGACGAGCGTAATGGCTGGCCTGTTGAACAAGTCTGGAAAGAAATGCATAAGCTTTTGCCATTCTCACC
GGATTCAGTCGTCACTCATGGTGATTTCTCACTTGATAACCTTATTTTTGACGAGGGGAAATTAATAGGT
TGTATTGATGTTGGACGAGTCGGAATCGCAGACCGATACCAGGATCTTGCCATCCTATGGAACTGCCTCG
GTGAGTTTTCTCCTTCATTACAGAAACGGCTTTTTCAAAAATATGGTATTGATAATCCTGATATGAATAA
ATTGCAGTTTCATTTGATGCTCGATGAGTTTTTCTAAGGATCCGGCTGCTAACAAAGC
